Addgene plasmid #101689: pUPD-PGK1 (01-11)
Purpose: pPGK1 in domestication vector
Depositing lab: Elena Caro Bernat. Depositing organization: Centro de Biotecnología y Genómica de Plantas (UPM/INIA). Publication: Adaptation of the GoldenBraid modular cloning system and creation of a toolkit for the expression of heterologous proteins in yeast mitochondria. Perez-Gonzalez A, Kniewel R, Veldhuizen M, Verma HK, Navarro-Rodriguez M, Rubio LM, Caro E. BMC Biotechnol. 2017 Nov 13;17(1):80. doi: 10.1186/s12896-017-0393-y. PubMed 29132331.
Backbone
  Vector backbone: pUPD
  Vector type: Yeast Expression
Growth in bacteria
  Bacterial resistance: Ampicillin, 100 μg/mL
  Growth temperature: 37°C
  Growth strain: DH5alpha
  Copy number: Unknown
Gene/Insert
  Gene/Insert name: GGAG-[promoter of S. cerevisiae YCR012W (982bp)]-CCAT
Terms and licenses: Academic/Nonprofit Terms; Industry Terms: Not Available to Industry
How to cite: pUPD-PGK1 (01-11) was a gift from Elena Caro Bernat (Addgene plasmid # 101689 ; http://n2t.net/addgene:101689 ; RRID:Addgene_101689)
