[The description below was written by a language model from this plasmid's Addgene catalogue record and pLannotate feature annotations shown in this document.]
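Description:
pUPD-PGK1 (01-11) is a GoldenBraid level-0 part plasmid: the promoter of the Saccharomyces cerevisiae gene YCR012W (PGK1, encoding phosphoglycerate kinase) cloned into the pUPD domestication vector. The record lists it as a yeast expression construct, but the plasmid itself is an E. coli storage and donor vector. The feature table shows only bacterial maintenance elements: a high-copy ColE1/pUC-type origin, an f1 phage origin, and the β-lactamase gene with its own promoter for ampicillin selection. No yeast origin, centromere or auxotrophic marker is annotated.

The insert is a 982 bp promoter fragment flanked by the four-nucleotide overhangs GGAG and CCAT. In the GoldenBraid grammar these define the positions the part occupies (the "01-11" in the name), so it can be released by a type IIS enzyme and ligated directionally upstream of compatible coding-sequence and terminator parts to build a transcriptional unit. The promoter itself is not annotated by name in the table. It lies in the largely unannotated stretch between the SP6 and T7 phage promoters, which sit on either side of the cloning site. The short ADP1 fragment called on the reverse strand there probably reflects the neighbouring yeast locus carried in with the promoter, while the hornet peptide hit is most likely a spurious match. Remnants of the lac promoter/operator, CAP site and lacZα are left from the backbone's blue/white screening cassette, which the insert interrupts.

PGK1 is widely used as a strong constitutive glycolytic promoter. This part belongs to a toolkit adapting GoldenBraid to yeast, developed for expressing heterologous proteins in yeast mitochondria.
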