Features (pLannotate 1.2.2; 14 found; start..end, strand, type, name):
     35..53      +  promoter       SP6 promoter: promoter for bacteriophage SP6 RNA polymerase
     65..127     +  CDS            VESPI_VESMG (fragment): Experimental evidence at protein level: Swiss-Prot protein existence level 1. Shows contractile activity on isolated ileum smooth muscle. From Vespa magnifica (Hornet).
    160..264     -  CDS            ADP1 (fragment): ADP1_YEAST - Experimental evidence at protein level: Swiss-Prot protein existence level 1. From Saccharomyces cerevisiae (strain ATCC 204508 / S288c) (Baker's yeast).
   1219..1237    -  promoter       T7 promoter: promoter for bacteriophage T7 RNA polymerase
   1240..1397    +  CDS            lacZα (fragment): LacZα fragment of β-galactosidase; lacZ fragment
   1401..1856    +  rep_origin     f1 ori (sequence partly withheld): f1 bacteriophage origin of replication; arrow indicates direction of (+) strand synthesis
   1857..1907    -  misc_feature   bom (fragment): basis of mobility region from pBR322
   1934..2038    +  promoter       AmpR promoter: bla
   2039..2899    +  CDS            AmpR: β-lactamase; bla; confers resistance to ampicillin, carbenicillin, and related antibiotics
   3070..3658    +  rep_origin     ori: high-copy-number ColE1/pMB1/pBR322/pUC origin of replication
   3841..3933    +  CDS            lacI (fragment): lac repressor; lacI; The lac repressor binds to the lac operator to inhibit transcription in E. coli. This inhibition can be relieved by adding lactose or isopropyl-β-D-thiogalactopyranoside (IPTG).
   3946..3967    +  protein_bind   CAP binding site: CAP binding activates transcription in the presence of cAMP. E. coli catabolite activator protein
   3982..4012    +  promoter       lac promoter: promoter for the E. coli lac operon
   4020..4036    +  protein_bind   lac operator: The lac repressor binds to the lac operator to inhibit transcription in E. coli. This inhibition can be relieved by adding lactose or isopropyl-β-D-thiogalactopyranoside (IPTG). lac repressor encoded by lacI
>Addgene plasmid #101689 | pUPD-PGK1 (01-11) | addgene full sequence | sequence record 198026 | Addgene NGS Result
CAGGAAACAGCTATGACCATGATTACGCCAAGCTATTTAGGTGACACTATAGAATACTCAAGCTATGCAT
CCAACGCGTTGGGAGCTCTCCCATATGGTCGACCTGCAGGCGGCCGCGAATTCACTAGTGATTGGGCGAT
GAGTGGTCTCGGGAGGAATACCTTCAAAGAATGGGGTCTTATCTTGTTTTGCAAGTACCACTGAGCAGGA
TAATAATAGAAATGATAATATACTATAGTAGAGATAACGTCGATGACTTCCCATACTGTAATTGCTTTTA
GTTGTGTATTTTTAGTGTGCAAGTTTCTGTAAATCGATTAATTTTTTTTTCTTTCCTCTTTTTATTAACC
TTAATTTTTATTTTAGATTCCTGACTTCAACTCAAGACGCACAGATATTATAACATCTGCATAATAGGCA
TTTGCAAGAATTACTCGTGAGTAAGGAAAGAGTGAGGAACTATCGCATACCTGCATTTAAAGATGCCGAT
TTGGGCGCGAATCCTTTATTTTGGCTTCACCCTCATACTATTATCAGGGCCAGAAAAAGGAAGTGTTTCC
CTCCTTCTTGAATTGATGTTACCCTCATAAAGCACGTGGCCTCTTATCGAGAAAGAAATTACCGTCGCTC
GTGATTTGTTTGCAAAAAGAACAAAACTGAAAAAACCCAGACACGCTCGACTTCCTGTCTTCCTATTGAT
TGCAGCTTCCAATTTCGTCACACAACAAGGTCCTAGCGACGGCTCACAGGTTTTGTAACAAGCAATCGAA
GGTTCTGGAATGGCGGGAAAGGGTTTAGTACCACATGCTATGATGCCCACTGTGATCTCCAGAGCAAAGT
TCGTTCGATCGTACTGTTACTCTCTCTCTTTCAAACAGAATTGTCCGAATCGTGTGACAACAACAGCCTG
TTCTCACACACTCTTTTCTTCTAACCAAGGGGGTGGTTTAGTTTAGTAGAACCTCGTGAAACTTACATTT
ACATATATATAAACTTGCATAAATTGGTCAATGCAAGAAATACATATTTGGTCTTTTCTAATTCGTAGTT
TTTCAAGTTCTTAGATGCTTTCTTTTTCTCTTTTTTACAGATCATCAAGGAAGTAATTATCTACTTTTTA
CAACAAATATAAAACAACCATCGAGACCACTCATCGCCCAATCGAATTCCCGCGGCCGCCATGGCGGCCG
GGAGCATGCGACGTCGGGCCCAATTCGCCCTATAGTGAGTCGTATTACAATTCACTGGCCGTCGTTTTAC
AACGTCGTGACTGGGAAAACCCTGGCGTTACCCAACTTAATCGCCTTGCAGCACATCCCCCTTTCGCCAG
CTGGCGTAATAGCGAAGAGGCCCGCACCGATCGCCCTTCCCAACAGTTGCGCAGCCTGAATGGCGAATGG
[124 nt withheld, positions 1401-1524]
C
[91 nt withheld, positions 1526-1616]
AGGGTGATGGTTCACGTAGTGGGCCAGCGCCCTGATAGACGGTTTTTCGCCCTTTGACGTTGGAGTCCAC
GTTCTTT
[37 nt withheld, positions 1694-1730]
ACCCTATCTCGGTCTATTCTTTTGATTTATAAGGGATTTTGCCGATTTCGGCCTATTGGTTAAAAAATGA
GCTGATTTAACAAAAATTTAACGCGAATTTTAACAAAATATTAACGCTTACAATTTCCTGATGCGGTATT
TTCTCCTTACGCATCTGTGCGGTATTTCACACCGCATCAGGTGGCACTTTTCGGGGAAATGTGCGCGGAA
CCCCTATTTGTTTATTTTTCTAAATACATTCAAATATGTATCCGCTCATGAGACAATAACCCTGATAAAT
GCTTCAATAATATTGAAAAAGGAAGAGTATGAGTATTCAACATTTCCGTGTCGCCCTTATTCCCTTTTTT
GCGGCATTTTGCCTTCCTGTTTTTGCTCACCCAGAAACGCTGGTGAAAGTAAAAGATGCTGAAGATCAGT
TGGGTGCACGAGTGGGTTACATCGAACTGGATCTCAACAGCGGTAAGATCCTTGAGAGTTTTCGCCCCGA
AGAACGTTTTCCAATGATGAGCACTTTTAAAGTTCTGCTATGTGGCGCGGTATTATCCCGTATTGACGCC
GGGCAAGAGCAACTCGGTCGCCGCATACACTATTCTCAGAATGACTTGGTTGAGTACTCACCAGTCACAG
AAAAGCATCTTACGGATGGCATGACAGTAAGAGAATTATGCAGTGCTGCCATAACCATGAGTGATAACAC
TGCGGCCAACTTACTTCTGACAACGATCGGAGGACCGAAGGAGCTAACCGCTTTTTTGCACAACATGGGG
GATCATGTAACTCGCCTTGATCGTTGGGAACCGGAGCTGAATGAAGCCATACCAAACGACGAGCGTGACA
CCACGATGCCTGTAGCAATGGCAACAACGTTGCGCAAACTATTAACTGGCGAACTACTTACTCTAGCTTC
CCGGCAACAATTAATAGACTGGATGGAGGCGGATAAAGTTGCAGGACCACTTCTGCGCTCGGCCCTTCCG
GCTGGCTGGTTTATTGCTGATAAATCTGGAGCCGGTGAGCGTGGGTCGCGCGGTATCATTGCAGCACTGG
GGCCAGATGGTAAGCCCTCCCGTATCGTAGTTATCTACACGACGGGGAGTCAGGCAACTATGGATGAACG
AAATAGACAGATCGCTGAGATAGGTGCCTCACTGATTAAGCATTGGTAACTGTCAGACCAAGTTTACTCA
TATATACTTTAGATTGATTTAAAACTTCATTTTTAATTTAAAAGGATCTAGGTGAAGATCCTTTTTGATA
ATCTCATGACCAAAATCCCTTAACGTGAGTTTTCGTTCCACTGAGCGTCAGACCCCGTAGAAAAGATCAA
AGGATCTTCTTGAGATCCTTTTTTTCTGCGCGTAATCTGCTGCTTGCAAACAAAAAAACCACCGCTACCA
GCGGTGGTTTGTTTGCCGGATCAAGAGCTACCAACTCTTTTTCCGAAGGTAACTGGCTTCAGCAGAGCGC
AGATACCAAATACTGTTCTTCTAGTGTAGCCGTAGTTAGGCCACCACTTCAAGAACTCTGTAGCACCGCC
TACATACCTCGCTCTGCTAATCCTGTTACCAGTGGCTGCTGCCAGTGGCGATAAGTCGTGTCTTACCGGG
TTGGACTCAAGACGATAGTTACCGGATAAGGCGCAGCGGTCGGGCTGAACGGGGGGTTCGTGCACACAGC
CCAGCTTGGAGCGAACGACCTACACCGAACTGAGATACCTACAGCGTGAGCTATGAGAAAGCGCCACGCT
TCCCGAAGGGAGAAAGGCGGACAGGTATCCGGTAAGCGGCAGGGTCGGAACAGGAGAGCGCACGAGGGAG
CTTCCAGGGGGAAACGCCTGGTATCTTTATAGTCCTGTCGGGTTTCGCCACCTCTGACTTGAGCGTCGAT
TTTTGTGATGCTCGTCAGGGGGGCGGAGCCTATGGAAAAACGCCAGCAACGCGGCCTTTTTACGGTTCCT
GGCCTTTTGCTGGCCTTTTGCTCACATGTTCTTTCCTGCGTTATCCCCTGATTCTGTGGATAACCGTATT
ACCGCCTTTGAGTGAGCTGATACCGCTCGCCGCAGCCGAACGACCGAGCGCAGCGAGTCAGTGAGCGAGG
AAGCGGAAGAGCGCCCAATACGCAAACCGCCTCTCCCCGCGCGTTGGCCGATTCATTAATGCAGCTGGCA
CGACAGGTTTCCCGACTGGAAAGCGGGCAGTGAGCGCAACGCAATTAATGTGAGTTAGCTCACTCATTAG
GCACCCCAGGCTTTACACTTTATGCTTCCGGCTCGTATGTTGTGTGGAATTGTGAGCGGATAACAATTTC
ACA
