>Addgene plasmid #101689 | pUPD-PGK1 (01-11) | depositor partial sequence | sequence record 191977 | PGK1p
GAATACCTTCAAAGAATGGGGTCTTATCTTGTTTTGCAAGTACCACTGAGCAGGATAATAATAGAAATGA
TAATATACTATAGTAGAGATAACGTCGATGACTTCCCATACTGTAATTGCTTTTAGTTGTGTATTTTTAG
TGTGCAAGTTTCTGTAAATCGATTAATTTTTTTTTCTTTCCTCTTTTTATTAACCTTAATTTTTATTTTA
GATTCCTGACTTCAACTCAAGACGCACAGATATTATAACATCTGCATAATAGGCATTTGCAAGAATTACT
CGTGAGTAAGGAAAGAGTGAGGAACTATCGCATACCTGCATTTAAAGATGCCGATTTGGGCGCGAATCCT
TTATTTTGGCTTCACCCTCATACTATTATCAGGGCCAGAAAAAGGAAGTGTTTCCCTCCTTCTTGAATTG
ATGTTACCCTCATAAAGCACGTGGCCTCTTATCGAGAAAGAAATTACCGTCGCTCGTGATTTGTTTGCAA
AAAGAACAAAACTGAAAAAACCCAGACACGCTCGACTTCCTGTCTTCCTATTGATTGCAGCTTCCAATTT
CGTCACACAACAAGGTCCTAGCGACGGCTCACAGGTTTTGTAACAAGCAATCGAAGGTTCTGGAATGGCG
GGAAAGGGTTTAGTACCACATGCTATGATGCCCACTGTGATCTCCAGAGCAAAGTTCGTTCGATCGTACT
GTTACTCTCTCTCTTTCAAACAGAATTGTCCGAATCGTGTGACAACAACAGCCTGTTCTCACACACTCTT
TTCTTCTAACCAAGGGGGTGGTTTAGTTTAGTAGAACCTCGTGAAACTTACATTTACATATATATAAACT
TGCATAAATTGGTCAATGCAAGAAATACATATTTGGTCTTTTCTAATTCGTAGTTTTTCAAGTTCTTAGA
TGCTTTCTTTTTCTCTTTTTTACAGATCATCAAGGAAGTAATTATCTACTTTTTACAACAAATATAAAAC
AA
